>Addgene plasmid #218905 | pEN-X-hPGK-HygroR-Z | addgene full sequence | sequence record 435072 | Addgene NGS Result
AATAACTGTGATCCACCACAAGCGCCAGGGTTTTCCCAGTCACGACGTTGTAAAACGACGGCCAGTCATG
CATAATCCGCACGCATCTGGAATAAGGAAGTGCCATTCCGCCTGACCTGAAGACGTGTGACGTCTCCGCA
AACCTGGGGTTGGGGTTGCGCCTTTTCCAAGGCAGCCCTGGGTTTGCGCAGGGACGCGGCTGCTCTGGGC
GTGGTTCCGGGAAACGCAGCGGCGCCGACCCTGGGACTCGCACATTCTTCACGTCCGTTCGCAGCGTCAC
CCGGATCTTCGCCGCTACCCTTGTGGGCCCCCCGGCGACGCTTCCTGCTCCGCCCCTAAGTCGGGAAGGT
TCCTTGCGGTTCGCGGCGTGCCGGACGTGACAAACGGAAGCCGCACGCCTCACTAGTACCCTCGCAGACG
GACAGCGCCAGGGAGCAATGGCAGCGCGCCGACCGCGATGGGCTGTGGCCAATAGCGGCTGCTCAGCAGG
GCGCGCCGAGAGCAGCGGCCGGGAAGGGGCGGTGCGGGAGGCGGGGTGTGGGGCGGTAGTGTGGGCCCTG
TTCCTGCCCGCGCGGTGTTCCGCATTCTGCAAGCCTCCGGAGCGCACGTCGGCAGTCGGCTCCCTCGTTG
ACCGAATCACCGACCTCTCTCCCCAGAACAGCCACCATGAAAAAGCCTGAACTCACCGCGACGTCTGTCG
AGAAGTTTCTGATCGAAAAGTTCGACAGCGTGTCCGACCTGATGCAGCTCTCGGAGGGCGAAGAATCTCG
TGCTTTCAGCTTCGATGTAGGAGGGCGTGGATATGTCCTGCGGGTAAATAGCTGCGCCGATGGTTTCTAC
AAAGATCGTTATGTTTATCGGCACTTTGCATCGGCCGCGCTCCCGATTCCGGAAGTGCTTGACATTGGGG
AATTTAGCGAGAGCCTGACCTATTGCATCTCCCGCCGTGCACAGGGTGTCACGTTGCAAGACCTGCCTGA
AACCGAACTGCCCGCTGTTCTGCAGCCGGTCGCGGAGGCCATGGATGCGATCGCTGCGGCCGATCTTAGC
CAGACGAGCGGGTTCGGCCCATTCGGACCGCAAGGAATCGGTCAATACACTACATGGCGTGATTTCATAT
GCGCGATTGCTGATCCCCATGTGTATCACTGGCAAACTGTGATGGACGACACCGTCAGTGCGTCCGTCGC
GCAGGCTCTCGATGAGCTGATGCTTTGGGCCGAGGACTGCCCCGAAGTCCGGCACCTCGTGCACGCGGAT
TTCGGCTCCAACAATGTCCTGACGGACAATGGCCGCATAACAGCGGTCATTGACTGGAGCGAGGCGATGT
TCGGGGATTCCCAATACGAGGTCGCCAACATCTTCTTCTGGAGGCCGTGGTTGGCTTGTATGGAGCAGCA
GACGCGCTACTTCGAGCGGAGGCATCCGGAGCTTGCAGGATCGCCGCGGCTCCGGGCGTATATGCTCCGC
ATTGGTCTTGACCAACTCTATCAGAGCTTGGTTGACGGCAATTTCGATGATGCAGCTTGGGCGCAGGGTC
GATGCGACGCAATCGTCCGATCCGGAGCCGGGACTGTCGGGCGTACACAAATCGCCCGCAGAAGCGCGGC
CGTCTGGACCGATGGCTGTGTAGAAGTACTCGCCGATAGTGGAAACCGACGCCCCAGCACTCGTCCGAGG
GCAAAGGAATAGGGCTCTAAGGTTAAGTCGCCCTCGGTATCAGATGAGACGCGTATAGTCTTCAGGCTAG
GTGGAGGCTCAGTGATGATAAGTCTGCGATGGTGGATGCATGTGTCATGGTCATAGCTGTTTCCTGTGTG
AAATTGTTATCCGCTCAGAGGGCACAATCCTATTCCGCGCTATCCGACAATCTCCAAGACATTAGGTGGA
GTTCAGTTCGGCGTATGGCATATGTCGCTGGAAAGAACATGTGAGCAAAAGGCCAGCAAAAGGCCAGGAA
CCGTAAAAAGGCCGCGTTGCTGGCGTTTTTCCATAGGCTCCGCCCCCCTGACGAGCATCACAAAAATCGA
CGCTCAAGTCAGAGGTGGCGAAACCCGACAGGACTATAAAGATACCAGGCGTTTCCCCCTGGAAGCTCCC
TCGTGCGCTCTCCTGTTCCGACCCTGCCGCTTACCGGATACCTGTCCGCCTTTCTCCCTTCGGGAAGCGT
GGCGCTTTCTCATAGCTCACGCTGTAGGTATCTCAGTTCGGTGTAGGTCGTTCGCTCCAAGCTGGGCTGT
GTGCACGAACCCCCCGTTCAGCCCGACCGCTGCGCCTTATCCGGTAACTATCGTCTTGAGTCCAACCCGG
TAAGACACGACTTATCGCCACTGGCAGCAGCCACTGGTAACAGGATTAGCAGAGCGAGGTATGTAGGCGG
TGCTACAGAGTTCTTGAAGTGGTGGCCTAACTACGGCTACACTAGAAGAACAGTATTTGGTATCTGCGCT
CTGCTGAAGCCAGTTACCTTCGGAAAAAGAGTTGGTAGCTCTTGATCCGGCAAACAAACCACCGCTGGTA
GCGGTGGTTTTTTTGTTTGCAAGCAGCAGATTACGCGCAGAAAAAAAGGATCTCAAGAAGATCCTTTGAT
CTTTTCTACGGGGTCTGACGCTCTATTCAACAAAGCCGCCGTCCCGTCAAGTCAGCGTAAATGGGTAGGG
GGCTTCAAATCGTCCGCTCTGCCAGTGTTACAACCAATTAACAAATTCTGATTAGAAAAACTCATCGAGC
ATCAAATGAAACTGCAATTTATTCATATCAGGATTATCAATACCATATTTTTGAAAAAGCCGTTTCTGTA
ATGAAGGAGAAAACTCACCGAGGCAGTTCCATAGGATGGCAAGATCCTGGTATCGGTCTGCGATTCCGAC
TCGTCCAACATCAATACAACCTATTAATTTCCCCTCGTCAAAAATAAGGTTATCAAGTGAGAAATCACCA
TGAGTGACGACTGAATCCGGTGAGAATGGCAAAAGCTTATGCATTTCTTTCCAGACTTGTTCAACAGGCC
AGCCATTACGCTCGTCATCAAAATCACTCGCATCAACCAAACCGTTATTCATTCGTGATTGCGCCTGAGC
CAGACGAAATACGCGATCGCTGTTAAAAGGACAATTACAAACAGGAATCGAATGCAACCGGCGCAGGAAC
ACTGCCAGCGCATCAACAATATTTTCACCTGAATCAGGATATTCTTCTAATACCTGGAATGCTGTTTTCC
CGGGGATCGCAGTGGTGAGTAACCATGCATCATCAGGAGTACGGATAAAATGCTTGATGGTCGGAAGAGG
CATAAATTCCGTCAGCCAGTTTAGTCTGACCATCTCATCTGTAACATCATTGGCAACGCTACCTTTGCCA
TGTTTCAGAAACAACTCTGGCGCATCGGGCTTCCCATACAATCGATAGATTGTCGCACCTGATTGCCCGA
CATTATCGCGAGCCCATTTATACCCATATAAATCAGCATCCATGTTGGAATTTAATCGCGGCCTCGAGCA
AGACGTTTCCCGTTGAATATGGCTCATAACACCCCTTGTATTACTGTTTATGTAAGCAGACAGTTTTATT
GTTCATGATGATATATTTTTATCTTGTGCAATGTAACATCAGAGATTTTGAGACACAACGTGGCTTTCCC
CCGCCGCTCTAGAACTAGTGGATCCAAATAAAACGAAAGGCTCAGTCGAAAGACTGGGCCTTTCGTTTTA
TCTGTTGTTTGTCGCATTATAGCAGACGTCCAGGTTGGGATACCTGAAACAAAACCCATCGTACGGCCAA
GGAAGTCTCC
Features (pLannotate 1.2.2; 7 found; start..end, strand, type, name):
     23..66      -  CDS            lacZα (fragment): LacZα fragment of β-galactosidase; lacZ fragment
    146..656     +  promoter       hPGK promoter: human phosphoglycerate kinase 1 promoter
    667..1689    +  CDS            hph: KHYB_ECOLX - Experimental evidence at protein level: Swiss-Prot protein existence level 1. The aminoglycoside phosphotransferases achieve inactivation of their antibiotic substrates by phosphorylation. Only phosphorylates hygromycin and closely related compounds such as demethyl analogs and destomycin. From Escherichia coli.
   1988..2576    -  rep_origin     ori: high-copy-number ColE1/pMB1/pBR322/pUC origin of replication
   2712..3527    -  CDS            KanR: aminoglycoside phosphotransferase; aph(3')-Ia; confers resistance to kanamycin in bacteria or G418 (Geneticin®) in eukaryotes
   3643..3665    +  misc_feature   MCS (fragment): pBluescript multiple cloning site
   3665..3711    +  terminator     rrnB T1 terminator: transcription terminator T1 from the E. coli rrnB gene
