[The description below was written by a language model from this plasmid's Addgene catalogue record and pLannotate feature annotations shown in this document.]
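Description:
pEN-X-hPGK-HygroR-Z is a small (about 3.8 kb) Golden Gate entry plasmid built on the pTwist Kan High Copy backbone. It is maintained in E. coli through a high-copy ColE1/pUC-type origin of replication and selected with kanamycin via an aph(3')-Ia resistance gene. The remaining backbone annotations are minor remnants: a short lacZα fragment, a piece of a pBluescript-type multiple cloning site and an rrnB T1 transcription terminator, which probably serves to insulate the insert region from read-through transcription in bacteria.

The payload is a mammalian selection module in which the human phosphoglycerate kinase 1 (hPGK) promoter, a constitutive, moderately strong housekeeping promoter, drives the E. coli hph gene. This gene encodes hygromycin B phosphotransferase, which confers hygromycin resistance on transfected or transduced cells. The record lists two nucleotide substitutions in the insert (246T>A and 398T>C). Their purpose is not stated, although changes of this kind are commonly made to remove internal type IIS restriction sites so that a part is compatible with Golden Gate assembly. No polyadenylation signal is annotated downstream of hph, so transcript termination may be supplied by a neighbouring module or by the destination vector.

The "X" and "Z" in the name suggest the flanking assembly positions or overhangs that fix where the module sits in a multi-part assembly, but the record does not define them or name the type IIS enzyme used. The stated purpose is simply Golden Gate cloning. The plasmid therefore serves as a building block for adding a hygromycin selection cassette to modular mammalian expression constructs, and it was deposited with a study on proximity labeling proteomics.
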