Addgene plasmid #218905: pEN-X-hPGK-HygroR-Z
Purpose: golden gate cloning
Depositing lab: Sven Eyckerman. Depositing organization: Vlaams Instituut voor Biotechnologie (VIB, vzw). Publication: Leveraging a self-cleaving peptide for tailored control in proximity labeling proteomics. Delhaye L, Moschonas GD, Fijalkowska D, Verhee A, De Sutter D, Van de Steene T, De Meyer M, Grzesik H, Van Moortel L, De Bosscher K, Jacobs T, Eyckerman S. Cell Rep Methods. 2024 Jul 15;4(7):100818. doi: 10.1016/j.crmeth.2024.100818. Epub 2024 Jul 9. PubMed 38986614.
Backbone
  Vector backbone: pTwist Kan High Copy
  Backbone manufacturer: Twist Biosciences
  Vector type: Mammalian Expression
Growth in bacteria
  Bacterial resistance: Kanamycin, 50 μg/mL
  Growth temperature: 37°C
  Growth strain: DH5alpha
  Copy number: High Copy
Gene/Insert
  Gene/Insert name: hPGK-HygroR
  Species: Other
  Mutation: 246T>A and 398T>C
  Cloning method: Golden Gate
  Sequencing primers: 5′ Unknown
Terms and licenses: Academic/Nonprofit Terms; Industry Terms: Not Available to Industry
Depositor comments: Please visit https://doi.org/10.1101/2023.11.03.565112 for bioRxiv preprint.
How to cite: pEN-X-hPGK-HygroR-Z was a gift from Sven Eyckerman (Addgene plasmid # 218905 ; http://n2t.net/addgene:218905 ; RRID:Addgene_218905)
